Addgene plasmid #42629: Pet28a_Synthetic_Human_H2AZ.1
Depositing lab: Joe Landry. Depositing organization: Virginia Commonwealth University.
Backbone
  Vector backbone: Pet28a
  Backbone manufacturer: Novagen
  Backbone size w/o insert (bp): 5368
  Total vector size (bp): 5631
  Modifications to backbone: None
  Vector type: Bacterial Expression
Growth in bacteria
  Bacterial resistance: Kanamycin, 50 μg/mL
  Growth temperature: 37°C
  Growth strain: DH5alpha
  Growth instructions: None
  Copy number: Low Copy
Gene/Insert
  Gene/Insert name: Human H2AZ.1
  Species: H. sapiens (human), Synthetic; Codon Optimized
  Insert size (bp): 387
  Mutation: Codon Optimized
  GenBank ID: NP_002097.1
  Entrez Gene: H2AZ1 (a.k.a. H2A.Z-1, H2A.z, H2A/z, H2AFZ, H2AZ)
  Promoter: T7
  Tag / fusion protein: Untagged
  Cloning method: Restriction Enzyme; 5′ cloning site NcoI (destroyed during cloning); 3′ cloning site NotI (not destroyed)
  Sequencing primers: 5′ T7 Promoter; 3′ T7 Terminator
Terms and licenses: Academic/Nonprofit Terms; Industry Terms
How to cite: Pet28a_Synthetic_Human_H2AZ.1 was a gift from Joe Landry (Addgene plasmid # 42629 ; http://n2t.net/addgene:42629 ; RRID:Addgene_42629)
