[The description below was written by a language model from this plasmid's Addgene catalogue record and pLannotate feature annotations shown in this document.]
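Description:
Pet28a_Synthetic_Human_H2AZ.1 is a bacterial expression plasmid built on the Novagen pET-28a backbone, about 5.6 kb in total, carrying a synthetic, codon-optimized open reading frame for the human histone variant H2A.Z.1 (H2AZ1, formerly H2AFZ). It is maintained in E. coli under kanamycin selection through the aph(3')-Ia resistance gene. It replicates from a pBR322-type ColE1 origin accompanied by the bom region and the rop gene, consistent with the low copy number recorded. An f1 origin is also present. The short tetracycline-resistance and AmpR promoter fragments in the annotation are remnants of the backbone's pBR322 ancestry rather than functional markers.

The 387 bp insert was cloned between NcoI (destroyed) and NotI (retained), which places it directly downstream of the T7 promoter, lac operator and T7 gene 10 ribosome binding site, with the T7 terminator beyond it. The plasmid-borne lacI gene supplies repressor that holds the T7lac promoter off until an inducer such as IPTG is added, and transcription requires a host that provides T7 RNA polymerase. Use of the NcoI site removes the vector's N-terminal His tag and leader. A backbone His-tag fragment remains annotated downstream of the histone coding sequence, but the record lists the protein as untagged, so the insert presumably ends in its own stop codon.

The annotation software matched the insert to the bovine H2A.Z entry, whereas the catalogue gives a human reference protein. The depositor and sequencing-derived records differ by 3 nt, located around the bom region, and have identical feature layouts. The record does not state a specific application. Untagged recombinant histones of this kind are typically produced for nucleosome reconstitution and chromatin biochemistry.
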