Features (pLannotate 1.2.2; 19 found; start..end, strand, type, name):
     12..440     +  rep_origin     f1 ori (sequence partly withheld): f1 bacteriophage origin of replication; arrow indicates direction of (+) strand synthesis
    493..550     +  promoter       AmpR promoter (fragment): bla
    559..1374    -  CDS            KanR: aminoglycoside phosphotransferase; aph(3')-Ia; confers resistance to kanamycin in bacteria or G418 (Geneticin®) in eukaryotes
   1496..2084    +  rep_origin     ori: high-copy-number ColE1/pMB1/pBR322/pUC origin of replication
   2270..2412    -  misc_feature   bom: basis of mobility region from pBR322
   2514..2705    -  CDS            rop: Rop protein, which maintains plasmids at low copy number; rop
   2722..3102    +  CDS            YPB1_ECOLX: Protein predicted: Swiss-Prot protein existence level 4. From Escherichia coli.
   3174..3465    -  CDS            TcR (fragment): tetracycline efflux protein; tet; confers resistance to tetracycline
   3480..3501    -  protein_bind   CAP binding site: CAP binding activates transcription in the presence of cAMP. E. coli catabolite activator protein
   3514..4596    -  CDS            lacI: lac repressor; lacI; The lac repressor binds to the lac operator to inhibit transcription in E. coli. This inhibition can be relieved by adding lactose or isopropyl-β-D-thiogalactopyranoside (IPTG).
   4597..4674    -  promoter       lacI promoter: lacI
   4682..4961    -  CDS            TcR (fragment): tetracycline efflux protein; tet; confers resistance to tetracycline
   4983..5001    +  promoter       T7 promoter: promoter for bacteriophage T7 RNA polymerase
   5002..5026    +  protein_bind   lac operator: The lac repressor binds to the lac operator to inhibit transcription in E. coli. This inhibition can be relieved by adding lactose or isopropyl-β-D-thiogalactopyranoside (IPTG). lac repressor encoded by lacI
   5041..5063    +  RBS            RBS: efficient ribosome binding site from bacteriophage T7 gene 10 (Olins and Rangwala, 1989)
   5070..5453    +  CDS            H2AZ1: H2AZ_BOVIN - Also known as H2AZ. Experimental evidence at protein level: Swiss-Prot protein existence level 1. Variant histone H2A which replaces conventional H2A in a subset of nucleosomes. Nucleosomes wrap and compact DNA into chromatin, limiting DNA accessibility to the cellular machineries which require DNA as a template. Histones thereby play a central role in transcription regulation, DNA repair, DNA replication and chromosomal stability. DNA accessibility is regulated via a complex set of post- translational modifications of histones, also called histone code, and nucleosome remodeling.
   5475..5492    +  CDS            9xHis (fragment): 9xHis affinity tag
   5502..5551    +  CDS            SET1 (fragment): solubility-enhancement tag derived from T7 phage gene 10B
   5559..5606    +  terminator     T7 terminator: transcription terminator for bacteriophage T7 RNA polymerase
>Addgene plasmid #42629 | Pet28a_Synthetic_Human_H2AZ.1 | depositor full sequence | sequence record 57744 | Pet28a_Synthetic_Human_H2AZ.1 sequence 5631 bps
TGGCGAATGGG
[124 nt withheld, positions 12-135]
C
[91 nt withheld, positions 137-227]
A
[49 nt withheld, positions 229-277]
CCTTTGACGTTGGAGTCCACGTTCTTT
[37 nt withheld, positions 305-341]
ACCCTATCTCGGTCTATTCTTTTGATTTATAAGGGATTTTGCCGATTTCGGCCTATTGGTTAAAAAATGA
GCTGATTTAACAAAAATTTAACGCGAATTTTAACAAAATATTAACGCTTACAATTTAGGTGGCACTTTTC
GGGGAAATGTGCGCGGAACCCCTATTTGTTTATTTTTCTAAATACATTCAAATATGTATCCGCTCATGAA
TTAATTCTTAGAAAAACTCATCGAGCATCAAATGAAACTGCAATTTATTCATATCAGGATTATCAATACC
ATATTTTTGAAAAAGCCGTTTCTGTAATGAAGGAGAAAACTCACCGAGGCAGTTCCATAGGATGGCAAGA
TCCTGGTATCGGTCTGCGATTCCGACTCGTCCAACATCAATACAACCTATTAATTTCCCCTCGTCAAAAA
TAAGGTTATCAAGTGAGAAATCACCATGAGTGACGACTGAATCCGGTGAGAATGGCAAAAGTTTATGCAT
TTCTTTCCAGACTTGTTCAACAGGCCAGCCATTACGCTCGTCATCAAAATCACTCGCATCAACCAAACCG
TTATTCATTCGTGATTGCGCCTGAGCGAGACGAAATACGCGATCGCTGTTAAAAGGACAATTACAAACAG
GAATCGAATGCAACCGGCGCAGGAACACTGCCAGCGCATCAACAATATTTTCACCTGAATCAGGATATTC
TTCTAATACCTGGAATGCTGTTTTCCCGGGGATCGCAGTGGTGAGTAACCATGCATCATCAGGAGTACGG
ATAAAATGCTTGATGGTCGGAAGAGGCATAAATTCCGTCAGCCAGTTTAGTCTGACCATCTCATCTGTAA
CATCATTGGCAACGCTACCTTTGCCATGTTTCAGAAACAACTCTGGCGCATCGGGCTTCCCATACAATCG
ATAGATTGTCGCACCTGATTGCCCGACATTATCGCGAGCCCATTTATACCCATATAAATCAGCATCCATG
TTGGAATTTAATCGCGGCCTAGAGCAAGACGTTTCCCGTTGAATATGGCTCATAACACCCCTTGTATTAC
TGTTTATGTAAGCAGACAGTTTTATTGTTCATGACCAAAATCCCTTAACGTGAGTTTTCGTTCCACTGAG
CGTCAGACCCCGTAGAAAAGATCAAAGGATCTTCTTGAGATCCTTTTTTTCTGCGCGTAATCTGCTGCTT
GCAAACAAAAAAACCACCGCTACCAGCGGTGGTTTGTTTGCCGGATCAAGAGCTACCAACTCTTTTTCCG
AAGGTAACTGGCTTCAGCAGAGCGCAGATACCAAATACTGTCCTTCTAGTGTAGCCGTAGTTAGGCCACC
ACTTCAAGAACTCTGTAGCACCGCCTACATACCTCGCTCTGCTAATCCTGTTACCAGTGGCTGCTGCCAG
TGGCGATAAGTCGTGTCTTACCGGGTTGGACTCAAGACGATAGTTACCGGATAAGGCGCAGCGGTCGGGC
TGAACGGGGGGTTCGTGCACACAGCCCAGCTTGGAGCGAACGACCTACACCGAACTGAGATACCTACAGC
GTGAGCTATGAGAAAGCGCCACGCTTCCCGAAGGGAGAAAGGCGGACAGGTATCCGGTAAGCGGCAGGGT
CGGAACAGGAGAGCGCACGAGGGAGCTTCCAGGGGGAAACGCCTGGTATCTTTATAGTCCTGTCGGGTTT
CGCCACCTCTGACTTGAGCGTCGATTTTTGTGATGCTCGTCAGGGGGGCGGAGCCTATGGAAAAACGCCA
GCAACGCGGCCTTTTTACGGTTCCTGGCCTTTTGCTGGCCTTTTGCTCACATGTTCTTTCCTGCGTTATC
CCCTGATTCTGTGGATAACCGTATTACCGCCTTTGAGTGAGCTGATACCGCTCGCCGCAGCCGAACGACC
GAGCGCAGCGAGTCAGTGAGCGAGGAAGCGGAAGAGCGCCTGATGCGGTATTTTCTCCTTACGCATCTGT
GCGGTATTTCACACCGCATATATGGTGCACTCTCAGTACAATCTGCTCTGATGCCGCATAGTTAAGCCAG
TATACACTCCGCTATCGCTACGTGACTGGGTCATGGCTGCGCCCCGACACCCGCCAACACCCGCTGACGC
GCCCTGACGGGCTTGTCTGCTCCCGGCATCCGCTTACAGACAAGCTGTGACCGTCTCCGGGAGCTGCATG
TGTCAGAGGTTTTCACCGTCATCACCGAAACGCGCGAGGCAGCTGCGGTAAAGCTCATCAGCGTGGTCGT
GAAGCGATTCACAGATGTCTGCCTGTTCATCCGCGTCCAGCTCGTTGAGTTTCTCCAGAAGCGTTAATGT
CTGGCTTCTGATAAAGCGGGCCATGTTAAGGGCGGTTTTTTCCTGTTTGGTCACTGATGCCTCCGTGTAA
GGGGGATTTCTGTTCATGGGGGTAATGATACCGATGAAACGAGAGAGGATGCTCACGATACGGGTTACTG
ATGATGAACATGCCCGGTTACTGGAACGTTGTGAGGGTAAACAACTGGCGGTATGGATGCGGCGGGACCA
GAGAAAAATCACTCAGGGTCAATGCCAGCGCTTCGTTAATACAGATGTAGGTGTTCCACAGGGTAGCCAG
CAGCATCCTGCGATGCAGATCCGGAACATAATGGTGCAGGGCGCTGACTTCCGCGTTTCCAGACTTTACG
AAACACGGAAACCGAAGACCATTCATGTTGTTGCTCAGGTCGCAGACGTTTTGCAGCAGCAGTCGCTTCA
CGTTCGCTCGCGTATCGGTGATTCATTCTGCTAACCAGTAAGGCAACCCCGCCAGCCTAGCCGGGTCCTC
AACGACAGGAGCACGATCATGCGCACCCGTGGGGCCGCCATGCCGGCGATAATGGCCTGCTTCTCGCCGA
AACGTTTGGTGGCGGGACCAGTGACGAAGGCTTGAGCGAGGGCGTGCAAGATTCCGAATACCGCAAGCGA
CAGGCCGATCATCGTCGCGCTCCAGCGAAAGCGGTCCTCGCCGAAAATGACCCAGAGCGCTGCCGGCACC
TGTCCTACGAGTTGCATGATAAAGAAGACAGTCATAAGTGCGGCGACGATAGTCATGCCCCGCGCCCACC
GGAAGGAGCTGACTGGGTTGAAGGCTCTCAAGGGCATCGGTCGAGATCCCGGTGCCTAATGAGTGAGCTA
ACTTACATTAATTGCGTTGCGCTCACTGCCCGCTTTCCAGTCGGGAAACCTGTCGTGCCAGCTGCATTAA
TGAATCGGCCAACGCGCGGGGAGAGGCGGTTTGCGTATTGGGCGCCAGGGTGGTTTTTCTTTTCACCAGT
GAGACGGGCAACAGCTGATTGCCCTTCACCGCCTGGCCCTGAGAGAGTTGCAGCAAGCGGTCCACGCTGG
TTTGCCCCAGCAGGCGAAAATCCTGTTTGATGGTGGTTAACGGCGGGATATAACATGAGCTGTCTTCGGT
ATCGTCGTATCCCACTACCGAGATATCCGCACCAACGCGCAGCCCGGACTCGGTAATGGCGCGCATTGCG
CCCAGCGCCATCTGATCGTTGGCAACCAGCATCGCAGTGGGAACGATGCCCTCATTCAGCATTTGCATGG
TTTGTTGAAAACCGGACATGGCACTCCAGTCGCCTTCCCGTTCCGCTATCGGCTGAATTTGATTGCGAGT
GAGATATTTATGCCAGCCAGCCAGACGCAGACGCGCCGAGACAGAACTTAATGGGCCCGCTAACAGCGCG
ATTTGCTGGTGACCCAATGCGACCAGATGCTCCACGCCCAGTCGCGTACCGTCTTCATGGGAGAAAATAA
TACTGTTGATGGGTGTCTGGTCAGAGACATCAAGAAATAACGCCGGAACATTAGTGCAGGCAGCTTCCAC
AGCAATGGCATCCTGGTCATCCAGCGGATAGTTAATGATCAGCCCACTGACGCGTTGCGCGAGAAGATTG
TGCACCGCCGCTTTACAGGCTTCGACGCCGCTTCGTTCTACCATCGACACCACCACGCTGGCACCCAGTT
GATCGGCGCGAGATTTAATCGCCGCGACAATTTGCGACGGCGCGTGCAGGGCCAGACTGGAGGTGGCAAC
GCCAATCAGCAACGACTGTTTGCCCGCCAGTTGTTGTGCCACGCGGTTGGGAATGTAATTCAGCTCCGCC
ATCGCCGCTTCCACTTTTTCCCGCGTTTTCGCAGAAACGTGGCTGGCCTGGTTCACCACGCGGGAAACGG
TCTGATAAGAGACACCGGCATACTCTGCGACATCGTATAACGTTACTGGTTTCACATTCACCACCCTGAA
TTGACTCTCTTCCGGGCGCTATCATGCCATACCGCGAAAGGTTTTGCGCCATTCGATGGTGTCCGGGATC
TCGACGCTCTCCCTTATGCGACTCCTGCATTAGGAAGCAGCCCAGTAGTAGGTTGAGGCCGTTGAGCACC
GCCGCCGCAAGGAATGGTGCATGCAAGGAGATGGCGCCCAACAGTCCCCCGGCCACGGGGCCTGCCACCA
TACCCACGCCGAAACAAGCGCTCATGAGCCCGAAGTGGCGAGCCCGATCTTCCCCATCGGTGATGTCGGC
GATATAGGCGCCAGCAACCGCACCTGTGGCGCCGGTGATGCCGGCCACGATGCGTCCGGCGTAGAGGATC
GAGATCTCGATCCCGCGAAATTAATACGACTCACTATAGGGGAATTGTGAGCGGATAACAATTCCCCTCT
AGAAATAATTTTGTTTAACTTTAAGAAGGAGATATACCATGGCGGGCGGTAAAGCGGGTAAAGATTCGGG
CAAAGCAAAAACCAAAGCCGTGAGCCGTAGCCAACGTGCGGGTCTGCAATTTCCGGTGGGTCGTATTCAT
CGCCACCTGAAAAGCCGTACCACGTCTCATGGTCGTGTGGGTGCAACCGCAGCAGTTTATAGTGCAGCTA
TCCTGGAATACCTGACGGCCGAAGTCCTGGAACTGGCGGGTAACGCCTCCAAAGATCTGAAAGTGAAACG
TATTACCCCGCGTCACCTGCAGCTGGCAATCCGTGGCGATGAAGAACTGGACAGCCTGATTAAAGCAACG
ATCGCTGGCGGTGGCGTTATCCCGCACATTCACAAAAGCCTGATTGGCAAAAAAGGTCAACAAAAAACGG
TCTGATAAGCGGCCGCACTCGAGCACCACCACCACCACCACTGAGATCCGGCTGCTAACAAAGCCCGAAA
GGAAGCTGAGTTGGCTGCTGCCACCGCTGAGCAATAACTAGCATAACCCCTTGGGGCCTCTAAACGGGTC
TTGAGGGGTTTTTTGCTGAAAGGAGGAACTATATCCGGAT
