Features (pLannotate 1.2.2; 19 found; start..end, strand, type, name):
     12..440     +  rep_origin     f1 ori (sequence partly withheld): f1 bacteriophage origin of replication; arrow indicates direction of (+) strand synthesis
    493..550     +  promoter       AmpR promoter (fragment): bla
    559..1374    -  CDS            KanR: aminoglycoside phosphotransferase; aph(3')-Ia; confers resistance to kanamycin in bacteria or G418 (Geneticin®) in eukaryotes
   1496..2084    +  rep_origin     ori: high-copy-number ColE1/pMB1/pBR322/pUC origin of replication
   2270..2409    -  misc_feature   bom: basis of mobility region from pBR322
   2511..2702    -  CDS            rop: Rop protein, which maintains plasmids at low copy number; rop
   2719..3099    +  CDS            YPB1_ECOLX: Protein predicted: Swiss-Prot protein existence level 4. From Escherichia coli.
   3171..3462    -  CDS            TcR (fragment): tetracycline efflux protein; tet; confers resistance to tetracycline
   3477..3498    -  protein_bind   CAP binding site: CAP binding activates transcription in the presence of cAMP. E. coli catabolite activator protein
   3511..4593    -  CDS            lacI: lac repressor; lacI; The lac repressor binds to the lac operator to inhibit transcription in E. coli. This inhibition can be relieved by adding lactose or isopropyl-β-D-thiogalactopyranoside (IPTG).
   4594..4671    -  promoter       lacI promoter: lacI
   4679..4958    -  CDS            TcR (fragment): tetracycline efflux protein; tet; confers resistance to tetracycline
   4980..4998    +  promoter       T7 promoter: promoter for bacteriophage T7 RNA polymerase
   4999..5023    +  protein_bind   lac operator: The lac repressor binds to the lac operator to inhibit transcription in E. coli. This inhibition can be relieved by adding lactose or isopropyl-β-D-thiogalactopyranoside (IPTG). lac repressor encoded by lacI
   5038..5060    +  RBS            RBS: efficient ribosome binding site from bacteriophage T7 gene 10 (Olins and Rangwala, 1989)
   5067..5450    +  CDS            H2AZ1: H2AZ_BOVIN - Also known as H2AZ. Experimental evidence at protein level: Swiss-Prot protein existence level 1. Variant histone H2A which replaces conventional H2A in a subset of nucleosomes. Nucleosomes wrap and compact DNA into chromatin, limiting DNA accessibility to the cellular machineries which require DNA as a template. Histones thereby play a central role in transcription regulation, DNA repair, DNA replication and chromosomal stability. DNA accessibility is regulated via a complex set of post- translational modifications of histones, also called histone code, and nucleosome remodeling.
   5472..5489    +  CDS            9xHis (fragment): 9xHis affinity tag
   5499..5548    +  CDS            SET1 (fragment): solubility-enhancement tag derived from T7 phage gene 10B
   5556..5603    +  terminator     T7 terminator: transcription terminator for bacteriophage T7 RNA polymerase
>Addgene plasmid #42629 | Pet28a_Synthetic_Human_H2AZ.1 | addgene full sequence | sequence record 434040 | Addgene NGS Result
TGGCGAATGGG
[124 nt withheld, positions 12-135]
C
[91 nt withheld, positions 137-227]
A
[49 nt withheld, positions 229-277]
CCTTTGACGTTGGAGTCCACGTTCTTT
[37 nt withheld, positions 305-341]
ACCCTATCTCGGTCTATTCTTTTGATTTATAAGGGATTTTGCCGATTTCGGCCTATTGGTTAAAAAATGA
GCTGATTTAACAAAAATTTAACGCGAATTTTAACAAAATATTAACGCTTACAATTTAGGTGGCACTTTTC
GGGGAAATGTGCGCGGAACCCCTATTTGTTTATTTTTCTAAATACATTCAAATATGTATCCGCTCATGAA
TTAATTCTTAGAAAAACTCATCGAGCATCAAATGAAACTGCAATTTATTCATATCAGGATTATCAATACC
ATATTTTTGAAAAAGCCGTTTCTGTAATGAAGGAGAAAACTCACCGAGGCAGTTCCATAGGATGGCAAGA
TCCTGGTATCGGTCTGCGATTCCGACTCGTCCAACATCAATACAACCTATTAATTTCCCCTCGTCAAAAA
TAAGGTTATCAAGTGAGAAATCACCATGAGTGACGACTGAATCCGGTGAGAATGGCAAAAGTTTATGCAT
TTCTTTCCAGACTTGTTCAACAGGCCAGCCATTACGCTCGTCATCAAAATCACTCGCATCAACCAAACCG
TTATTCATTCGTGATTGCGCCTGAGCGAGACGAAATACGCGATCGCTGTTAAAAGGACAATTACAAACAG
GAATCGAATGCAACCGGCGCAGGAACACTGCCAGCGCATCAACAATATTTTCACCTGAATCAGGATATTC
TTCTAATACCTGGAATGCTGTTTTCCCGGGGATCGCAGTGGTGAGTAACCATGCATCATCAGGAGTACGG
ATAAAATGCTTGATGGTCGGAAGAGGCATAAATTCCGTCAGCCAGTTTAGTCTGACCATCTCATCTGTAA
CATCATTGGCAACGCTACCTTTGCCATGTTTCAGAAACAACTCTGGCGCATCGGGCTTCCCATACAATCG
ATAGATTGTCGCACCTGATTGCCCGACATTATCGCGAGCCCATTTATACCCATATAAATCAGCATCCATG
TTGGAATTTAATCGCGGCCTAGAGCAAGACGTTTCCCGTTGAATATGGCTCATAACACCCCTTGTATTAC
TGTTTATGTAAGCAGACAGTTTTATTGTTCATGACCAAAATCCCTTAACGTGAGTTTTCGTTCCACTGAG
CGTCAGACCCCGTAGAAAAGATCAAAGGATCTTCTTGAGATCCTTTTTTTCTGCGCGTAATCTGCTGCTT
GCAAACAAAAAAACCACCGCTACCAGCGGTGGTTTGTTTGCCGGATCAAGAGCTACCAACTCTTTTTCCG
AAGGTAACTGGCTTCAGCAGAGCGCAGATACCAAATACTGTCCTTCTAGTGTAGCCGTAGTTAGGCCACC
ACTTCAAGAACTCTGTAGCACCGCCTACATACCTCGCTCTGCTAATCCTGTTACCAGTGGCTGCTGCCAG
TGGCGATAAGTCGTGTCTTACCGGGTTGGACTCAAGACGATAGTTACCGGATAAGGCGCAGCGGTCGGGC
TGAACGGGGGGTTCGTGCACACAGCCCAGCTTGGAGCGAACGACCTACACCGAACTGAGATACCTACAGC
GTGAGCTATGAGAAAGCGCCACGCTTCCCGAAGGGAGAAAGGCGGACAGGTATCCGGTAAGCGGCAGGGT
CGGAACAGGAGAGCGCACGAGGGAGCTTCCAGGGGGAAACGCCTGGTATCTTTATAGTCCTGTCGGGTTT
CGCCACCTCTGACTTGAGCGTCGATTTTTGTGATGCTCGTCAGGGGGGCGGAGCCTATGGAAAAACGCCA
GCAACGCGGCCTTTTTACGGTTCCTGGCCTTTTGCTGGCCTTTTGCTCACATGTTCTTTCCTGCGTTATC
CCCTGATTCTGTGGATAACCGTATTACCGCCTTTGAGTGAGCTGATACCGCTCGCCGCAGCCGAACGACC
GAGCGCAGCGAGTCAGTGAGCGAGGAAGCGGAAGAGCGCCTGATGCGGTATTTTCTCCTTACGCATCTGT
GCGGTATTTCACACCGCAATGGTGCACTCTCAGTACAATCTGCTCTGATGCCGCATAGTTAAGCCAGTAT
ACACTCCGCTATCGCTACGTGACTGGGTCATGGCTGCGCCCCGACACCCGCCAACACCCGCTGACGCGCC
CTGACGGGCTTGTCTGCTCCCGGCATCCGCTTACAGACAAGCTGTGACCGTCTCCGGGAGCTGCATGTGT
CAGAGGTTTTCACCGTCATCACCGAAACGCGCGAGGCAGCTGCGGTAAAGCTCATCAGCGTGGTCGTGAA
GCGATTCACAGATGTCTGCCTGTTCATCCGCGTCCAGCTCGTTGAGTTTCTCCAGAAGCGTTAATGTCTG
GCTTCTGATAAAGCGGGCCATGTTAAGGGCGGTTTTTTCCTGTTTGGTCACTGATGCCTCCGTGTAAGGG
GGATTTCTGTTCATGGGGGTAATGATACCGATGAAACGAGAGAGGATGCTCACGATACGGGTTACTGATG
ATGAACATGCCCGGTTACTGGAACGTTGTGAGGGTAAACAACTGGCGGTATGGATGCGGCGGGACCAGAG
AAAAATCACTCAGGGTCAATGCCAGCGCTTCGTTAATACAGATGTAGGTGTTCCACAGGGTAGCCAGCAG
CATCCTGCGATGCAGATCCGGAACATAATGGTGCAGGGCGCTGACTTCCGCGTTTCCAGACTTTACGAAA
CACGGAAACCGAAGACCATTCATGTTGTTGCTCAGGTCGCAGACGTTTTGCAGCAGCAGTCGCTTCACGT
TCGCTCGCGTATCGGTGATTCATTCTGCTAACCAGTAAGGCAACCCCGCCAGCCTAGCCGGGTCCTCAAC
GACAGGAGCACGATCATGCGCACCCGTGGGGCCGCCATGCCGGCGATAATGGCCTGCTTCTCGCCGAAAC
GTTTGGTGGCGGGACCAGTGACGAAGGCTTGAGCGAGGGCGTGCAAGATTCCGAATACCGCAAGCGACAG
GCCGATCATCGTCGCGCTCCAGCGAAAGCGGTCCTCGCCGAAAATGACCCAGAGCGCTGCCGGCACCTGT
CCTACGAGTTGCATGATAAAGAAGACAGTCATAAGTGCGGCGACGATAGTCATGCCCCGCGCCCACCGGA
AGGAGCTGACTGGGTTGAAGGCTCTCAAGGGCATCGGTCGAGATCCCGGTGCCTAATGAGTGAGCTAACT
TACATTAATTGCGTTGCGCTCACTGCCCGCTTTCCAGTCGGGAAACCTGTCGTGCCAGCTGCATTAATGA
ATCGGCCAACGCGCGGGGAGAGGCGGTTTGCGTATTGGGCGCCAGGGTGGTTTTTCTTTTCACCAGTGAG
ACGGGCAACAGCTGATTGCCCTTCACCGCCTGGCCCTGAGAGAGTTGCAGCAAGCGGTCCACGCTGGTTT
GCCCCAGCAGGCGAAAATCCTGTTTGATGGTGGTTAACGGCGGGATATAACATGAGCTGTCTTCGGTATC
GTCGTATCCCACTACCGAGATATCCGCACCAACGCGCAGCCCGGACTCGGTAATGGCGCGCATTGCGCCC
AGCGCCATCTGATCGTTGGCAACCAGCATCGCAGTGGGAACGATGCCCTCATTCAGCATTTGCATGGTTT
GTTGAAAACCGGACATGGCACTCCAGTCGCCTTCCCGTTCCGCTATCGGCTGAATTTGATTGCGAGTGAG
ATATTTATGCCAGCCAGCCAGACGCAGACGCGCCGAGACAGAACTTAATGGGCCCGCTAACAGCGCGATT
TGCTGGTGACCCAATGCGACCAGATGCTCCACGCCCAGTCGCGTACCGTCTTCATGGGAGAAAATAATAC
TGTTGATGGGTGTCTGGTCAGAGACATCAAGAAATAACGCCGGAACATTAGTGCAGGCAGCTTCCACAGC
AATGGCATCCTGGTCATCCAGCGGATAGTTAATGATCAGCCCACTGACGCGTTGCGCGAGAAGATTGTGC
ACCGCCGCTTTACAGGCTTCGACGCCGCTTCGTTCTACCATCGACACCACCACGCTGGCACCCAGTTGAT
CGGCGCGAGATTTAATCGCCGCGACAATTTGCGACGGCGCGTGCAGGGCCAGACTGGAGGTGGCAACGCC
AATCAGCAACGACTGTTTGCCCGCCAGTTGTTGTGCCACGCGGTTGGGAATGTAATTCAGCTCCGCCATC
GCCGCTTCCACTTTTTCCCGCGTTTTCGCAGAAACGTGGCTGGCCTGGTTCACCACGCGGGAAACGGTCT
GATAAGAGACACCGGCATACTCTGCGACATCGTATAACGTTACTGGTTTCACATTCACCACCCTGAATTG
ACTCTCTTCCGGGCGCTATCATGCCATACCGCGAAAGGTTTTGCGCCATTCGATGGTGTCCGGGATCTCG
ACGCTCTCCCTTATGCGACTCCTGCATTAGGAAGCAGCCCAGTAGTAGGTTGAGGCCGTTGAGCACCGCC
GCCGCAAGGAATGGTGCATGCAAGGAGATGGCGCCCAACAGTCCCCCGGCCACGGGGCCTGCCACCATAC
CCACGCCGAAACAAGCGCTCATGAGCCCGAAGTGGCGAGCCCGATCTTCCCCATCGGTGATGTCGGCGAT
ATAGGCGCCAGCAACCGCACCTGTGGCGCCGGTGATGCCGGCCACGATGCGTCCGGCGTAGAGGATCGAG
ATCTCGATCCCGCGAAATTAATACGACTCACTATAGGGGAATTGTGAGCGGATAACAATTCCCCTCTAGA
AATAATTTTGTTTAACTTTAAGAAGGAGATATACCATGGCGGGCGGTAAAGCGGGTAAAGATTCGGGCAA
AGCAAAAACCAAAGCCGTGAGCCGTAGCCAACGTGCGGGTCTGCAATTTCCGGTGGGTCGTATTCATCGC
CACCTGAAAAGCCGTACCACGTCTCATGGTCGTGTGGGTGCAACCGCAGCAGTTTATAGTGCAGCTATCC
TGGAATACCTGACGGCCGAAGTCCTGGAACTGGCGGGTAACGCCTCCAAAGATCTGAAAGTGAAACGTAT
TACCCCGCGTCACCTGCAGCTGGCAATCCGTGGCGATGAAGAACTGGACAGCCTGATTAAAGCAACGATC
GCTGGCGGTGGCGTTATCCCGCACATTCACAAAAGCCTGATTGGCAAAAAAGGTCAACAAAAAACGGTCT
GATAAGCGGCCGCACTCGAGCACCACCACCACCACCACTGAGATCCGGCTGCTAACAAAGCCCGAAAGGA
AGCTGAGTTGGCTGCTGCCACCGCTGAGCAATAACTAGCATAACCCCTTGGGGCCTCTAAACGGGTCTTG
AGGGGTTTTTTGCTGAAAGGAGGAACTATATCCGGAT
