>Addgene plasmid #42629 | Pet28a_Synthetic_Human_H2AZ.1 | addgene partial sequence | sequence record 60929 | T7 5'-TAATACGACTCACTATAGGG-3'
CCCTCTAGAAATAATTTTGTTTAACTTTAAGAAGGAGATATACCATGGCGGGCGGTAAAGCGGGTAAAGA
TTCGGGCAAAGCAAAAACCAAAGCCGTGAGCCGTAGCCAACGTGCGGGTCTGCAATTTCCGGTGGGTCGT
ATTCATCGCCACCTGAAAAGCCGTACCACGTCTCATGGTCGTGTGGGTGCAACCGCAGCAGTTTATAGTG
CAGCTATCCTGGAATACCTGACGGCCGAAGTCCTGGAACTGGCGGGTAACGCCTCCAAAGATCTGAAAGT
GAAACGTATTACCCCGCGTCACCTGCAGCTGGCAATCCGTGGCGATGAAGAACTGGACAGCCTGATTAAA
GCAACGATCGCTGGCGGTGGCGTTATCCCGCACATTCACAAAAGCCTGATTGGCAAAAAAGGTCAACAAA
AAACGGTCTGATAAGCGGCCGCACTCGAGCACCACCACCACCACCACTGAGATCCGGCTGCTAACAAAGC
CCGAAAGGAAGCTGAGTTGGCTGCTGCCACCGCTGAGCAATAACTAGCATAACCCCTTGGGGCCTCTAAA
CGGGTCTTGAGGGGTTTTTTGCTGAAAGGAGGAACTATATCCGGATTGGCGAATGGG
[124 nt withheld, positions 618-741]
C
[91 nt withheld, positions 743-833]
A
[49 nt withheld, positions 835-883]
CCTTTGACGTTGGAGTCCACGTTCTTTAATAGTGGACTCTTGTTCCAAACTGGA
